>Addgene plasmid #185159 | pST_MAHS_RAMVA_81-236 (pBS0289) | addgene full sequence | sequence record 366653 | Addgene NGS Result
GATCTCCCGATCCCCTATGGTGCACTCTCAGTACAATCTGCTCTGATGCCGCATAGTTAAGCCAGTATCT
GCTCCCTGCTTGTGTGTTGGAGGTCGCTGAGTAGTGCGCGAGCAAAATTTAAGCTACAACAAGGCAAGGC
TTGACCGACAATTGCATGAAGAATCTGCTTAGGGTTAGGCGTTTTGCGCTGCTTCGCGATGTACGGGCCA
GATATACGCGTTGACATTGATTATTGACTAGTTATTAATAGTAATCAATTACGGGGTCATTAGTTCATAG
CCCATATATGGAGTTCCGCGTTACATAACTTACGGTAAATGGCCCGCCTGGCTGACCGCCCAACGACCCC
CGCCCATTGACGTCAATAATGACGTATGTTCCCATAGTAACGCCAATAGGGACTTTCCATTGACGTCAAT
GGGTGGAGTATTTACGGTAAACTGCCCACTTGGCAGTACATCAAGTGTATCATATGCCAAGTACGCCCCC
TATTGACGTCAATGACGGTAAATGGCCCGCCTGGCATTATGCCCAGTACATGACCTTATGGGACTTTCCT
ACTTGGCAGTACATCTACGTATTAGTCATCGCTATTACCATGGTGATGCGGTTTTGGCAGTACATCAATG
GGCGTGGATAGCGGTTTGACTCACGGGGATTTCCAAGTCTCCACCCCATTGACGTCAATGGGAGTTTGTT
TTGGCACCAAAATCAACGGGACTTTCCAAAATGTCGTAACAACTCCGCCCCATTGACGCAAATGGGCGGT
AGGCGTGTACGGTGGGAGGTCTATATAAGCAGAGCTCTCTGGCTAACTAGAGAACCCACTGCTTACTGGC
TTATCGAAATTAATACGACTCACTATAGGGAGACCCAAGCTGGCTAGCCACCATGGTCACAGGAGTCAAC
GCAGCACCAGTAGTAGCATTTGATAACGGCAGCGTGCTGTACAGCGAGAGGATCCACAGCCAGTCCAGCC
AGAAGCAGGCCCCCACCACCGTGCCCACCGGCTCCGTGTCCAACTCCCCCCAGCCCGAGGGCAAGGCCAA
CGAGGCCGCCGAGCGCGCCAAGCAGTTCATGAACCCCCCCGTGGCCCCCATGGACCCCGTGGACAAGAAC
GAGTTCGTGGCTATGCCTGAGATGGGCCGGAGCAACGGCAACGGCGAGAACAAGCAGGCGGCCGACTTCA
TGAAGAACCAGGGCGACACCGATATGGACAGCCAGTACGCCCCCGACAGCAGCAAGAACACCAAGAGCGT
GCCCACCAAGGAGATCGTGGCCGAGGACGGCTCCATGAGCATCGAGGACATCAAGAAGGCCACCCAGGTG
ACCCCCGGCGTGGCCGTGAAGAACGAGGGCGTGTGAACCCGCTGATCAGCCTCGACTGTGCCTTCTAGTT
GCCAGCCATCTGTTGTTTGCCCCTCCCCCGTGCCTTCCTTGACCCTGGAAGGTGCCACTCCCACTGTCCT
TTCCTAATAAAATGAGGAAATTGCATCGCATTGTCTGAGTAGGTGTCATTCTATTCTGGGGGGTGGGGTG
GGGCAGGACAGCAAGGGGGAGGATTGGGAAGACAATAGCAGGCATGCTGGGGATGCGGTGGGCTCTATGG
CTTCTGAGGCGGAAAGAACCAGCTGGGGCTCTAGGGGGTATCCCC
[124 nt withheld, positions 1656-1779]
C
[91 nt withheld, positions 1781-1871]
A
[49 nt withheld, positions 1873-1921]
CCTTTGACGTTGGAGTCCACGTTCTTT
[37 nt withheld, positions 1949-1985]
ACCCTATCTCGGTCTATTCTTTTGATTTATAAGGGATTTTGCCGATTTCGGCCTATTGGTTAAAAAATGA
GCTGATTTAACAAAAATTTAACGCGAATTAATTCTGTGGAATGTGTGTCAGTTAGGGTGTGGAAAGTCCC
CAGGCTCCCCAGCAGGCAGAAGTATGCAAAGCATGCATCTCAATTAGTCAGCAACCAGGTGTGGAAAGTC
CCCAGGCTCCCCAGCAGGCAGAAGTATGCAAAGCATGCATCTCAATTAGTCAGCAACCATAGTCCCGCCC
CTAACTCCGCCCATCCCGCCCCTAACTCCGCCCAGTTCCGCCCATTCTCCGCCCCATGGCTGACTAATTT
TTTTTATTTATGCAGAGGCCGAGGCCGCCTCTGCCTCTGAGCTATTCCAGAAGTAGTGAGGAGGCTTTTT
TGGAGGCCTAGGCTTTTGCAAAAAGCTCCCGGGAGCTTGTATATCCATTTTCGGATCTGATCAGCACGTG
TTGACAATTAATCATCGGCATAGTATATCGGCATAGTATAATACGACAAGGTGAGGAACTAAACCATGGC
CAAGTTGACCAGTGCCGTTCCGGTGCTCACCGCGCGCGACGTCGCCGGAGCGGTCGAGTTCTGGACCGAC
CGGCTCGGGTTCTCCCGGGACTTCGTGGAGGACGACTTCGCCGGTGTGGTCCGGGACGACGTGACCCTGT
TCATCAGCGCGGTCCAGGACCAGGTGGTGCCGGACAACACCCTGGCCTGGGTGTGGGTGCGCGGCCTGGA
CGAGCTGTACGCCGAGTGGTCGGAGGTCGTGTCCACGAACTTCCGGGACGCCTCCGGGCCGGCCATGACC
GAGATCGGCGAGCAGCCGTGGGGGCGGGAGTTCGCCCTGCGCGACCCGGCCGGCAACTGCGTGCACTTCG
TGGCCGAGGAGCAGGACTGACACGTGCTACGAGATTTCGATTCCACCGCCGCCTTCTATGAAAGGTTGGG
CTTCGGAATCGTTTTCCGGGACGCCGGCTGGATGATCCTCCAGCGCGGGGATCTCATGCTGGAGTTCTTC
GCCCACCCCAACTTGTTTATTGCAGCTTATAATGGTTACAAATAAAGCAATAGCATCACAAATTTCACAA
ATAAAGCATTTTTTTCACTGCATTCTAGTTGTGGTTTGTCCAAACTCATCAATGTATCTTATCATGTCTG
TATACCGTCGACCTCTAGCTAGAGCTTGGCGTAATCATGGTCATAGCTGTTTCCTGTGTGAAATTGTTAT
CCGCTCACAATTCCACACAACATACGAGCCGGAAGCATAAAGTGTAAAGCCTGGGGTGCCTAATGAGTGA
GCTAACTTACATTAATTGCGTTGCGCTCACTGCCCGCTTTCCAGTCGGGAAACCTGTCGTGCCAGCTGCA
TTAATGAATCGGCCAACGCGCGGGGAGAGGCGGTTTGCGTATTGGGCGCTCTTCCGCTTCCTCGCTCACT
GACTCGCTGCGCTCGGTCGTTCGGCTGCGGCGAGCGGTATCAGCTCACTCAAAGGCGGTAATACGGTTAT
CCACAGAATCAGGGGATAACGCAGGAAAGAACATGTGAGCAAAAGGCCAGCAAAAGGCCAGGAACCGTAA
AAAGGCCGCGTTGCTGGCGTTTTTCCATAGGCTCCGCCCCCCTGACGAGCATCACAAAAATCGACGCTCA
AGTCAGAGGTGGCGAAACCCGACAGGACTATAAAGATACCAGGCGTTTCCCCCTGGAAGCTCCCTCGTGC
GCTCTCCTGTTCCGACCCTGCCGCTTACCGGATACCTGTCCGCCTTTCTCCCTTCGGGAAGCGTGGCGCT
TTCTCATAGCTCACGCTGTAGGTATCTCAGTTCGGTGTAGGTCGTTCGCTCCAAGCTGGGCTGTGTGCAC
GAACCCCCCGTTCAGCCCGACCGCTGCGCCTTATCCGGTAACTATCGTCTTGAGTCCAACCCGGTAAGAC
ACGACTTATCGCCACTGGCAGCAGCCACTGGTAACAGGATTAGCAGAGCGAGGTATGTAGGCGGTGCTAC
AGAGTTCTTGAAGTGGTGGCCTAACTACGGCTACACTAGAAGAACAGTATTTGGTATCTGCGCTCTGCTG
AAGCCAGTTACCTTCGGAAAAAGAGTTGGTAGCTCTTGATCCGGCAAACAAACCACCGCTGGTAGCGGTG
GTTTTTTTGTTTGCAAGCAGCAGATTACGCGCAGAAAAAAAGGATCTCAAGAAGATCCTTTGATCTTTTC
TACGGGGTCTGACGCTCAGTGGAACGAAAACTCACGTTAAGGGATTTTGGTCATGAGATTATCAAAAAGG
ATCTTCACCTAGATCCTTTTAAATTAAAAATGAAGTTTTAAATCAATCTAAAGTATATATGAGTAAACTT
GGTCTGACAGTTACCAATGCTTAATCAGTGAGGCACCTATCTCAGCGATCTGTCTATTTCGTTCATCCAT
AGTTGCCTGACTCCCCGTCGTGTAGATAACTACGATACGGGAGGGCTTACCATCTGGCCCCAGTGCTGCA
ATGATACCGCGAGACCCACGCTCACCGGCTCCAGATTTATCAGCAATAAACCAGCCAGCCGGAAGGGCCG
AGCGCAGAAGTGGTCCTGCAACTTTATCCGCCTCCATCCAGTCTATTAATTGTTGCCGGGAAGCTAGAGT
AAGTAGTTCGCCAGTTAATAGTTTGCGCAACGTTGTTGCCATTGCTACAGGCATCGTGGTGTCACGCTCG
TCGTTTGGTATGGCTTCATTCAGCTCCGGTTCCCAACGATCAAGGCGAGTTACATGATCCCCCATGTTGT
GCAAAAAAGCGGTTAGCTCCTTCGGTCCTCCGATCGTTGTCAGAAGTAAGTTGGCCGCAGTGTTATCACT
CATGGTTATGGCAGCACTGCATAATTCTCTTACTGTCATGCCATCCGTAAGATGCTTTTCTGTGACTGGT
GAGTACTCAACCAAGTCATTCTGAGAATAGTGTATGCGGCGACCGAGTTGCTCTTGCCCGGCGTCAATAC
GGGATAATACCGCGCCACATAGCAGAACTTTAAAAGTGCTCATCATTGGAAAACGTTCTTCGGGGCGAAA
ACTCTCAAGGATCTTACCGCTGTTGAGATCCAGTTCGATGTAACCCACTCGTGCACCCAACTGATCTTCA
GCATCTTTTACTTTCACCAGCGTTTCTGGGTGAGCAAAAACAGGAAGGCAAAATGCCGCAAAAAAGGGAA
TAAGGGCGACACGGAAATGTTGAATACTCATACTCTTCCTTTTTCAATATTATTGAAGCATTTATCAGGG
TTATTGTCTCATGAGCGGATACATATTTGAATGTATTTAGAAAAATAAACAAATAGGGGTTCCGCGCACA
TTTCCCCGAAAAGTGCCACCTGACGTCGACGGATCGGGA
Features (pLannotate 1.2.2; 21 found; start..end, strand, type, name):
     16..68      -  misc_feature   bom (fragment): basis of mobility region from pBR322
    223..602     +  enhancer       CMV enhancer: human cytomegalovirus immediate early enhancer
    603..806     +  promoter       CMV promoter: human cytomegalovirus (CMV) immediate early promoter
    802..835     +  LTR            5' LTR (truncated) (fragment): truncated 5' long terminal repeat (LTR) from HIV-1
    851..869     +  promoter       T7 promoter: promoter for bacteriophage T7 RNA polymerase
    896..1363    +  CDS            MAHS (fragment): MAHS_RAMVA - Experimental evidence at transcript level: Swiss-Prot protein existence level 2. Mitochondrial heat soluble protein acting as a molecular shield in water-deficient condition. From Ramazzottius varieornatus (Water bear) (Tardigrade).
   1386..1610    +  polyA_signal   bGH poly(A) signal: bovine growth hormone polyadenylation signal
   1614..1635    +  promoter       SV40 promoter (fragment): SV40 enhancer and early promoter
   1656..2084    +  rep_origin     f1 ori (sequence partly withheld): f1 bacteriophage origin of replication; arrow indicates direction of (+) strand synthesis
   2098..2427    +  promoter       SV40 promoter: SV40 enhancer and early promoter
   2475..2522    +  promoter       EM7 promoter: synthetic bacterial promoter&nbsp
   2541..2915    +  CDS            BleoR: antibiotic-binding protein; Sh ble from Streptoalloteichus hindustanus; confers resistance to bleomycin, phleomycin, and Zeocin™
   2925..3050    +  CDS            ble (fragment): BLE_KLEPN - Experimental evidence at protein level: Swiss-Prot protein existence level 1. Binding protein with a strong affinity to the bleomycin family of antibiotics. Binds to CL990; an antimitotic-antibiotic compound. From Klebsiella pneumoniae.
   3045..3166    +  polyA_signal   SV40 poly(A) signal: SV40 polyadenylation signal
   3239..3255    -  protein_bind   lac operator: The lac repressor binds to the lac operator to inhibit transcription in E. coli. This inhibition can be relieved by adding lactose or isopropyl-β-D-thiogalactopyranoside (IPTG). lac repressor encoded by lacI
   3263..3293    -  promoter       lac promoter: promoter for the E. coli lac operon
   3308..3329    -  protein_bind   CAP binding site: CAP binding activates transcription in the presence of cAMP. E. coli catabolite activator protein
   3342..3434    -  CDS            lacI (fragment): lac repressor; lacI; The lac repressor binds to the lac operator to inhibit transcription in E. coli. This inhibition can be relieved by adding lactose or isopropyl-β-D-thiogalactopyranoside (IPTG).
   3617..4205    -  rep_origin     ori: high-copy-number ColE1/pMB1/pBR322/pUC origin of replication
   4376..5236    -  CDS            AmpR: β-lactamase; bla; confers resistance to ampicillin, carbenicillin, and related antibiotics
   5237..5341    -  promoter       AmpR promoter: bla
