[The description below was written by a language model from this plasmid's Addgene catalogue record and pLannotate feature annotations shown in this document.]
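Description:
pST_MAHS_RAMVA_81-236 (pBS0289) is a mammalian expression plasmid of about 5.4 kb, built by Gibson cloning on a backbone recorded as YK 02. It carries a truncated form of the tardigrade protein MAHS from Ramazzottius varieornatus. MAHS is annotated as a mitochondrial heat-soluble protein that acts as a molecular shield under water-deficient conditions. The name indicates that the 474 bp insert corresponds to residues 81–236 of the protein, and the feature table accordingly marks the coding region as a MAHS fragment. The insert sits downstream of the human cytomegalovirus immediate-early enhancer and promoter, which drive strong constitutive transcription in mammalian cells, and upstream of a bovine growth hormone polyadenylation signal. A T7 promoter lies between the CMV promoter and the coding sequence. No epitope tag, reporter or secretion leader is annotated around the insert.

In E. coli the plasmid replicates from a high-copy ColE1/pUC-type origin and is selected with ampicillin through the bla gene and its own promoter. An f1 origin is also present. A second cassette places the Sh ble gene (BleoR), which confers resistance to Zeocin, bleomycin and phleomycin, under tandem SV40 early and bacterial EM7 promoters with an SV40 polyadenylation signal. In principle this allows selection in both mammalian cells and bacteria. Several short annotations (an HIV-1 LTR piece, lac promoter/operator elements, lacI and bom fragments) appear to be backbone remnants or partial matches rather than functional parts.

The depositors used the construct to express this tardigrade fragment in human cells. They report it as one of the top-performing candidates in their apoptosis assay, where it protected cells from apoptosis, with an empty pSecTag2 B vector as the negative control.
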