Addgene plasmid #185159: pST_MAHS_RAMVA_81-236 (pBS0289)
Purpose: For the mammalian expression of the tardigrade protein MAHS_RAMVA_81-236. This is one of the top performing targets in our apoptosis assay (it protected from apoptosis).
Depositing lab: Pamela Silver. Depositing organization: Harvard Medical School. Publication: Natural and Designed Proteins Inspired by Extremotolerant Organisms Can Form Condensates and Attenuate Apoptosis in Human Cells. Veling MT, Nguyen DT, Thadani NN, Oster ME, Rollins NJ, Brock KP, Bethel NP, Lim S, Baker D, Way JC, Marks DS, Chang RL, Silver PA. ACS Synth Biol. 2022 Mar 18;11(3):1292-1302. doi: 10.1021/acssynbio.1c00572. Epub 2022 Feb 18. PubMed 35176859.
Backbone
  Vector backbone: YK 02
  Vector type: Mammalian Expression
Growth in bacteria
  Bacterial resistance: Ampicillin, 100 μg/mL
  Growth temperature: 37°C
  Growth strain: DH5alpha
  Copy number: High Copy
Gene/Insert
  Gene/Insert name: MAHS_RAMVA_81-236
  Species: R. varieornatus
  Insert size (bp): 474
  Cloning method: Gibson Cloning
Terms and licenses: Academic/Nonprofit Terms; Industry Terms: Not Available to Industry
Depositor comments: This is one of the top performing targets in our apoptosis assay (it protected from apoptosis). See supplemental table 2 in our paper to see its performance in our assay. The negative control for this assay is pSecTag2 B which can be obtained from Thermo here https://www.thermofisher.com/order/catalog/product/V90020
How to cite: pST_MAHS_RAMVA_81-236 (pBS0289) was a gift from Pamela Silver (Addgene plasmid # 185159 ; http://n2t.net/addgene:185159 ; RRID:Addgene_185159)
